>Addgene plasmid #128989 | pMM0553 | addgene full sequence | sequence record 259429 | Addgene NGS Result
CCCTGATTCTGTGGATAACCGTGCGGCCGCCAATACCCAGAAGAACAGTAAAATAAAGCAAGGTACGTGA
AATTAATATTTTTAAATGGTTCTAACCGATGCCGAAGAACTGCGCAGTCCGGTTATAACGTCTGACATGT
CCTTTTTTGATTTGGAATCCAACCACTCAAGTGACTCTGTTCATTTACTTTGCGAAAAATATACCCACAA
ATTGCCCATCGAAAGTGAATCGCAAACCACCTTCAGACTGGCACCGACAAAGCAAAGATTATACAGACAG
AGTACTTTATACGTACCGTTAAGTCTCAAGCAAAGGGTTTTCTTATTTACTGAACGGGTAAAGAGTATCT
GGGCCGGCTTGCCAAGATGCAAACCGAATAAGTATTTCAAAGTTGCATTTGCCTTAGCCGTCCTGACACC
ATTGGCTATTTGGATATTTTATATTGACTTTCGTGTACATTGATCACATCGACTGTTCTATTGGCAAATG
AACCACGGGCATTGACTATTTTTCAGGTTACTACTATATATTATCATCACGGGCAAGGATTGTACCCTGA
ATTCGCATCTAGATGGTAGAGCCACAAACAGCCGGTACAAGCAACGATCTCCAGGACCATCTGAATCATG
CGCGGATGACACGAACTCACGACGGCGATCACAGACATTAACCCACAGTACAGACACTGCGACAACGTGG
CAATTCGTCGCAATACCGTCTCACTGAACTGGCCGATAATTGCAGACGAACGCGAGGCAAGCTAAACAGA
TCTTTATATTGAATTTTCAAAAATTCTTACTTTTTTTTTGGATGGACGCAAAGAAGTTTAATAATCATAT
TACATGGCATTACCACCATATACATATCCATATACATATCCATATCTAATCTTACTTATATGTTGTGGAA
ATGTAAAGAGCCCCATTATCTTAGCCTAAAAAAACCTTCTCTTTGGAACTTTCAGTAATACGCTTAACTG
CTCATTGCTATATTGAAGTGCGCGCGCGCGTGGGCGAGCGTGGGCGAGCGTGGGCGTCTAGACCGTGCGT
CCTCGTCTTCACCGGTCGCGTTCCTGAAACGCAGATGTGCCTCGCGCCGCACTGCTCCGAACAATAAAGA
TTCTACAATACTAGCTTTTATGGTTATGAAGAGGAAAAATTGGCAGTAACCTGGCCCCACAAACCTTCAA
ATTAACGAATCAAATTAACAACCATAGGATGATAATGCGATTAGTTTTTTAGCCTTATTTCTGGGGTAAT
TAATCAGCGAAGCGATGATTTTTGATCTATTAACAGATATATAAATGGAAAAGCTGCATAACCACTTTAA
CTAATACTTTCAACATTTTCAGTTTGTATTACTTCTTATTCAAATGTCATAAAAGTATCAACAAAAAATT
GTTAATATACCTCTATACTTTAACGTCAAGGAGAAAAAACTATAGGTACTATGGTGTCCAAAGGAGAGGA
GTTAATCAAGGAAAACATGAGAATGAAAGTTGTCATGGAGGGCTCCGTTAATGGTCACCAATTCAAGTGT
ACAGGGGAAGGTGAAGGTAATCCTTACATGGGTACACAAACTATGAGAATTAAAGTAATTGAAGGCGGAC
CACTACCATTTGCATTTGACATTCTGGCAACGTCATTCATGTACGGATCACGAACTTTCATCAAGTACCC
TAAAGGTATACCAGACTTTTTCAAGCAATCTTTTCCAGAGGGTTTTACATGGGAAAGGGTTACAAGATAC
GAAGATGGGGGTGTCGTCACAGTTATGCAAGATACTTCATTAGAAGATGGCTGCCTTGTCTATCATGTGC
AAGTAAGAGGGGTGAATTTTCCTTCTAACGGACCTGTGATGCAGAAAAAGACCAAAGGTTGGGAACCAAA
TACTGAAATGATGTACCCAGCTGATGGAGGTTTGAGAGGCTACACACACATGGCGCTTAAAGTTGATGGT
GGAGGTCATTTGTCTTGTAGTTTTGTTACCACTTATCGTTCTAAAAAGACTGTTGGCAATATCAAAATGC
CAGGAATACATGCTGTAGACCACAGACTAGAAAGACTCGAAGAGAGCGATAACGAAATGTTCGTTGTACA
GAGAGAGCATGCCGTAGCCAAATTTGCTGGCTTAGGCGGTGGTATGGATGAATTGTATAAGGGATCCTAA
CTCGAGGCGAATTTCTTATGATTTATGATTTTTATTATTAAATAAGTTATAAAAAAAATAAGTGTATACA
AATTTTAAAGTGACTCTTAGGTTTTAAAACGAAAATTCTTATTCTTGAGTAACTCTTTCCTGTAGGTCAG
GTTGCTTTCTCAGGTATAGCATGAGGTCGCTCTTATTGACCACACCTCTACCGGCATGCCGAGCAAATGC
CTGCAAATCGCTCCCCATTTCGCTGCCAATGAGACGACGGGGTCATCACGGCTCATCATGCGCCAAACAA
ATGTGTGCAATACACGCTCGGATGACTGCATGATGACCGCACTGACTGGGGACAGCAGATCCACCTAAGC
CTGTGAGAGAAGCAGACACCCGACAGATCAAGGCAGTTAACTAGTGCACTGCAGTACATCGAGGAGAACT
TCTAGTATATCTACATACCTAATATTATTGCCTTATTAAAAATGGAATCCCAACAATTACATCAAAATCC
ACATTCTCTTCAAAATCAATTGTCCTGTACTTCCTTGTTCATGTGTGTTCAAAAACGTTATATTTATAGG
ATAATTATACTCTATTTCTCAACAAGTAATTGGTTGTTTGGCCGAGCGGTCTAAGGCGCCTGATTCAAGA
AATATCTTGACCGCAGTTAACTGTGGGAATACTCAGGTATCGTAAGATGCAAGAGTTCGAATCTCTTAGC
AACCATTATTTTTTTCCTCAACATAACGAGAACACACAGGGGCGCTATCGCACAGAATCAAATTCGATGA
CTGGAAATTTTTTGTTAATTTCAGAGGTCGCCTGACGCATATACCTTTTTCAACTGAAAAATTGGGAGAA
AAAGGAAAGGTGAGAGCGCCGGAACCGGCTTTTCATATAGAATAGAGAAGCGTTCATGACTAAATGCTTG
CATCACAATACTTGAAGTTGACAATATTATTTAAGGACCTATTGTTTTTTCCAATAGGTGGTTAGCAATC
GTCTTACTTTCTAACTTTTCTTACCTTTTACATTTCAGCAATATATATATATATATTTCAAGGATATACC
ATTCTAATGTCTGCCCCTAAGAAGATCGTCGTTTTGCCAGGTGACCACGTTGGTCAAGAAATCACAGCCG
AAGCCATTAAGGTTCTTAAAGCTATTTCTGATGTTCGTTCCAATGTCAAGTTCGATTTCGAAAATCATTT
AATTGGTGGTGCTGCTATCGATGCTACAGGTGTTCCACTTCCAGATGAGGCGCTGGAAGCCTCCAAGAAG
GCTGATGCCGTTTTGTTAGGTGCTGTGGGTGGTCCTAAATGGGGAACCGGTAGTGTTAGACCTGAACAAG
GTTTACTAAAAATCCGTAAAGAACTTCAATTGTACGCCAACTTAAGACCATGTAACTTTGCATCCGACTC
TCTTTTAGACTTATCTCCAATCAAGCCACAATTTGCTAAAGGTACTGACTTCGTTGTTGTCAGAGAATTA
GTGGGAGGTATTTACTTTGGTAAGAGAAAGGAGGACGATGGTGATGGTGTCGCTTGGGATAGTGAACAAT
ACACCGTTCCAGAAGTGCAAAGAATCACAAGAATGGCCGCTTTCATGGCCCTACAACATGAGCCACCATT
GCCTATTTGGTCCTTGGATAAAGCTAATGTTTTGGCCTCTTCAAGATTATGGAGAAAAACTGTGGAGGAA
ACCATCAAGAACGAATTTCCTACATTGAAGGTTCAACATCAATTGATTGATTCTGCCGCCATGATCCTAG
TTAAGAACCCAACCCACCTAAATGGTATTATAATCACCAGCAACATGTTTGGTGATATCATCTCCGATGA
AGCCTCCGTTATCCCAGGTTCCTTGGGTTTGTTGCCATCTGCGTCCTTGGCCTCTTTGCCAGACAAGAAC
ACCGCATTTGGTTTGTACGAACCATGCCACGGTTCTGCTCCAGATTTGCCAAAGAATAAGGTCAACCCTA
TCGCCACTATCTTGTCTGCTGCAATGATGTTGAAATTGTCATTGAACTTGCCTGAAGAAGGTAAGGCCAT
TGAAGATGCAGTTAAAAAGGTTTTGGATGCAGGTATCAGAACTGGTGATTTAGGTGGTTCCAACAGTACC
ACCGAAGTCGGTGATGCTGTCGCCGAAGAAGTTAAGAAAATCCTTGCTTAACCTGGAGGACCCTTCTCTT
TAGACTATTCTACTCTTATGCACGTAAAAAATTCTAGGAAATATGTATTAACTAGGAGTAAAATAACCGG
CTAGTGGCATTCATATAGCCGTCTGTTTACATCTACATCACACATTTCGAGTGTATATCTCGCAACGTTG
GCGTTAAATAGGCAGGAGTACTCGTATCGCATGTCGGTGCGACACGAAATTACAAAATGGAATATGTTCA
TAGGGTAGACGAAACTATATACGCAATCTACATACATTTATCAAGAAGGAGAAAAAGGAGGATGTAAAGG
AATACAGGTAAGCAAATTGATACTAATGGCTCAACGTGATAAGGAAAAAGAATTGCACTTTAACATTAAT
ATTGACAAGGAGGAGGGCACCACACAAAAAGTTAGGTGTAACAGAAAATCATGAAACTATGATTCCTAAT
TTATATATTGGAGGATTTTCTCTAAAAAAAAAAAAATACAACAAATAAAAAACACTCAATGACCTGACCA
TTTGATGGAGTTTAAGTCAATACCTTCTTGAACCATTTCCCATAATGGTGAAAGTTCCCTCAAGAATTTT
ACTCTGTCAGAAACGGCCTTAACGACGTAGTCGACCTCCTCTTCAGTACTAAATCTACCAATACCAAATC
TGATGGAAGAATGGGCTAATGCATCATCCTTACCCAGCGCCGAGCGGCCGCGTGTTACAACCAATTAACC
AATTCTGATTAGAAAAACTCATCGAGCATCAAATGAAACTGCAATTTATTCATATCAGGATTATCAATAC
CATATTTTTGAAAAAGCCGTTTCTGTAATGAAGGAGAAAACTCACCGAGGCAGTTCCATAGGATGGCAAG
ATCCTGGTATCGGTCTGCGATTCCGACTCGTCCAACATCAATACAACCTATTAATTTCCCCTCGTCAAAA
ATAAGGTTATCAAGTGAGAAATCACCATGAGTGACGACTGAATCCGGTGAGAATGGCAAAAGCTTATGCA
TTTCTTTCCAGACTTGTTCAACAGGCCAGCCATTACGCTCGTCATCAAAATCACTCGCATCAACCAAACC
GTTATTCATTCGTGATTGCGCCTGAGCGAGGCGAAATACGCGATCGCTGTTAAAAGGACAATTACAAACA
GGAATCGAATGCAACCGGCGCAGGAACACTGCCAGCGCATCAACAATATTTTCACCTGAATCAGGATATT
CTTCTAATACCTGGAATGCTGTTTTCCCGGGGATCGCAGTGGTGAGTAACCATGCATCATCAGGAGTACG
GATAAAATGCTTGATGGTCGGAAGAGGCATAAATTCCGTCAGCCAGTTTAGTCTGACCATCTCATCTGTA
ACATCATTGGCAACGCTACCTTTGCCATGTTTCAGAAACAACTCTGGCGCATCGGGCTTCCCATACAATC
GATAGATTGTCGCACCTGATTGCCCGACATTATCGCGAGCCCATTTATACCCATATAAATCAGCATCCAT
GTTGGAATTTAATCGCGGCCTGGAGCAAGACGTTTCCCGTTGAATATGGCTCATAACACCCCTTGTATTA
CTGTTTATGTAAGCAGACAGTTTTATTGTTCATGATGATATATTTTTATCTTGTGCAATGTAACATCAGA
GATTTTGAGACACAACGTGGCTTTGTTGAATAAATCGAACTTTTGCTGAGTTGAAGGATCAGTCATGACC
AAAATCCCTTAACGTGAGTTTTCGTTCCACTGAGCGTCAGACCCCGTAGAAAAGATCAAAGGATCTTCTT
GAGATCCTTTTTTTCTGCGCGTAATCTGCTGCTTGCAAACAAAAAAACCACCGCTACCAGCGGTGGTTTG
TTTGCCGGATCAAGAGCTACCAACTCTTTTTCCGAAGGTAACTGGCTTCAGCAGAGCGCAGATACCAAAT
ACTGTTCTTCTAGTGTAGCCGTAGTTAGGCCACCACTTCAAGAACTCTGTAGCACCGCCTACATACCTCG
CTCTGCTAATCCTGTTACCAGTGGCTGCTGCCAGTGGCGATAAGTCGTGTCTTACCGGGTTGGACTCAAG
ACGATAGTTACCGGATAAGGCGCAGCGGTCGGGCTGAACGGGGGGTTCGTGCACACAGCCCAGCTTGGAG
CGAACGACCTACACCGAACTGAGATACCTACAGCGTGAGCTATGAGAAAGCGCCACGCTTCCCGAAGGGA
GAAAGGCGGACAGGTATCCGGTAAGCGGCAGGGTCGGAACAGGAGAGCGCACGAGGGAGCTTCCAGGGGG
AAACGCCTGGTATCTTTATAGTCCTGTCGGGTTTCGCCACCTCTGACTTGAGCGTCGATTTTTGTGATGC
TCGTCAGGGGGGCGGAGCCTATGGAAAAACGCCAGCAACGCGGCCTTTTTACGGTTCCTGGCCTTTTGCT
GGCCTTTTGCTCACATGTTCTTTCCTGCGTTATC
Features (pLannotate 1.2.2; 11 found; start..end, strand, type, name):
     86..460     +  CDS            YC021_YEAST: Protein predicted: Swiss-Prot protein existence level 4. From Saccharomyces cerevisiae (strain ATCC 204508 / S288c) (Baker's yeast).
    788..999     +  promoter       GAL10 promoter (fragment): S. cerevisiae GAL10; inducible promoter, regulated by Gal4
   1043..1433    +  promoter       GAL1 promoter (fragment): S. cerevisiae GAL1; inducible promoter, regulated by Gal4
   1451..2161    +  CDS            mRuby2: mRuby2 is a basic (constitutively fluorescent) red fluorescent protein published in 2012, derived from Entacmaea quadricolor. It has moderate acid sensitivity.
   2177..2364    +  terminator     ADH1 terminator: S. cerevisiae ADH1; transcription terminator for the S. cerevisiae alcohol dehydrogenase 1 (ADH1) gene
   2602..2679    +  CDS            YO192_YEAST (fragment): Experimental evidence at protein level: Swiss-Prot protein existence level 1. From Saccharomyces cerevisiae (strain ATCC 204508 / S288c) (Baker's yeast).
   2819..3226    +  promoter       LEU2 promoter: S. cerevisiae LEU2
   3227..4318    +  CDS            LEU2: LEU3_YEAST - Experimental evidence at protein level: Swiss-Prot protein existence level 1. Catalyzes the oxidation of 3-carboxy-2-hydroxy-4- methylpentanoate (3-isopropylmalate) to 3-carboxy-4-methyl-2- oxopentanoate. The product decarboxylates to 4-methyl-2 oxopentanoate. From Saccharomyces cerevisiae (strain ATCC 204508 / S288c) (Baker's yeast).
   4819..5010    -  CDS            NFS1 (fragment): NFS1_YEAST - Also known as SPL1 From Saccharomyces cerevisiae (strain ATCC 204508 / S288c) (Baker's yeast).
   5049..5864    -  CDS            KanR: aminoglycoside phosphotransferase; aph(3')-Ia; confers resistance to kanamycin in bacteria or G418 (Geneticin®) in eukaryotes
   6089..6677    +  rep_origin     ori: high-copy-number ColE1/pMB1/pBR322/pUC origin of replication
