[The description below was written by a language model from this plasmid's Addgene catalogue record and pLannotate feature annotations shown in this document.]
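Description:
pMM0553 is a yeast integrating expression vector built on the pMM494 backbone and designed to place a red fluorescent reporter at the LEU2 locus of Saccharomyces cerevisiae. In E. coli it is maintained as a high-copy plasmid through a ColE1/pUC-type origin and selected with kanamycin via the aph(3')-Ia KanR gene. No yeast replication origin or centromere is annotated, which fits its stated role as an integration vector rather than an episome.

The insert is recorded as LEU2 5' homology, pZiF promoter, mRuby2, ADH1 terminator, a Con1 connector, the LEU2 marker and LEU2 3' homology. The feature table matches this layout. Yeast genomic fragments at either end of the cassette (a predicted ORF upstream and a piece of NFS1 downstream) most likely represent the flanking homology arms that direct recombination into the chromosome. A complete LEU2 gene with its own promoter provides leucine prototrophy for selecting integrants in leu2 strains. The reporter promoter is annotated only as GAL10 and GAL1 promoter fragments, suggesting that pZF(3BS) is a synthetic promoter built on GAL1-10 sequence. The "3BS" in the name presumably denotes three zinc-finger binding sites, although these are not annotated individually. This promoter drives the mRuby2 coding sequence, which is terminated by tADH1.

The plasmid comes from a yeast optogenetic toolkit for controlling gene expression. It appears to serve as a genomically integrated fluorescent readout for the activity of a zinc-finger-based transcription factor acting on the pZF promoter. The record does not describe that activator, which would have to be supplied from a separate construct.
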