Addgene plasmid #128989: pMM0553
Purpose: LEU2 integration vector of pZF(3BS)-mRUBY2
Depositing lab: Megan McClean. Depositing organization: University of Wisconsin, Madison. Publication: A yeast optogenetic toolkit (yOTK) for gene expression control in Saccharomyces cerevisiae. An-Adirekkun JM, Stewart CJ, Geller SH, Patel MT, Melendez J, Oakes BL, Noyes MB, McClean MN. Biotechnol Bioeng. 2019 Dec 2. doi: 10.1002/bit.27234. PubMed 31788779.
Backbone
  Vector backbone: pMM494
  Vector type: Yeast Expression
Growth in bacteria
  Bacterial resistance: Kanamycin, 50 μg/mL
  Growth temperature: 37°C
  Growth strain: DH5alpha
  Copy number: High Copy
Gene/Insert
  Gene/Insert name: Leu2 5' homology-pZiF promoter-mRuby2-tADH1-Con1-LEU2-Leu2 3' homology
  Species: S. cerevisiae (budding yeast)
  Cloning method: Restriction Enzyme; 5′ cloning site unknown (unknown if destroyed); 3′ cloning site unknown (unknown if destroyed)
Terms and licenses: Academic/Nonprofit Terms; Industry Terms: Not Available to Industry
How to cite: pMM0553 was a gift from Megan McClean (Addgene plasmid # 128989 ; http://n2t.net/addgene:128989 ; RRID:Addgene_128989)
